>Addgene plasmid #140904 | pEDJ-22 | addgene full sequence | sequence record 306513 | Addgene NGS Result
TTACCAATGCTTAATCAGTGAGGCACCTATCTCAGCGATCTGTCTATTTCGTTCATCCATAGTTGCCTGA
CTCCCCGTCGTGTAGATAACTACGATACGGGAGGGCTTACCATCTGGCCCCAGCGCTGCGATGATACCGC
GAGAACCACGCTCACCGGCTCCGGATTTATCAGCAATAAACCAGCCAGCCGGAAGGGCCGAGCGCAGAAG
TGGTCCTGCAACTTTATCCGCCTCCATCCAGTCTATTAATTGTTGCCGGGAAGCTAGAGTAAGTAGTTCG
CCAGTTAATAGTTTGCGCAACGTTGTTGCCATCGCTACAGGCATCGTGGTGTCACGCTCGTCGTTTGGTA
TGGCTTCATTCAGCTCCGGTTCCCAACGATCAAGGCGAGTTACATGATCCCCCATGTTGTGCAAAAAAGC
GGTTAGCTCCTTCGGTCCTCCGATCGTTGTCAGAAGTAAGTTGGCCGCAGTGTTATCACTCATGGTTATG
GCAGCACTGCATAATTCTCTTACTGTCATGCCATCCGTAAGATGCTTTTCTGTGACTGGTGAGTACTCAA
CCAAGTCATTCTGAGAATAGTGTATGCGGCGACCGAGTTGCTCTTGCCCGGCGTCAATACGGGATAATAC
CGCGCCACATAGCAGAACTTTAAAAGTGCTCATCATTGGAAAACGTTCTTCGGGGCGAAAACTCTCAAGG
ATCTTACCGCTGTTGAGATCCAGTTCGATGTAACCCACTCGTGCACCCAACTGATCTTCAGCATCTTTTA
CTTTCACCAGCGTTTCTGGGTGAGCAAAAACAGGAAGGCAAAATGCCGCAAAAAAGGGAATAAGGGCGAC
ACGGAAATGTTGAATACTCATATTCTTCCTTTTTCAATATTATTGAAGCATTTATCAGGGTTATTGTCTC
ATGAGCGGATACATATTTGAATGTATTTAGAAAAATAAACAAATAGGGGTCAGTGTTACAACCAATTAAC
CAATTCTGAACATTATCGCGAGCCCATTTATACCTGAATATGGCTCATAACACCCCTTGTTTGCCTGGCG
GCAGTAGCGCGGTGGTCCCACCTGACCCCATGCCGAACTCAGAAGTGAAACGCCGTAGCGCCGATGGTAG
TGTGGGGACTCCCCATGCGAGAGTAGGGAACTGCCAGGCATCAAATAAAACGAAAGGCTCAGTCGAAAGA
CTGGGCCTTTCGCCCGGGCTAATTATGGGGTGTCGCCCTTATTCGACTCTATAGTGAAGTTCCTATTCTC
TAGAAAGTATAGGAACTTCTGAAGTGGGGATTTAAATGCGGCCGCGCTGAGGGTTTAATCCCAAAGCTAA
GAGTCCCATTTTATTCTTCTATATGTATATTTTCGATACTCTAAACCACCCTACAATGTAGCCCTATACT
AAATCTGCTCAATTTTCAGCTTCTACAAGTGACTCGAGGCCACGTGGAAAGATCCAACTACTCCAGCACA
ACGATTCAATATAATCGATTGCTCCACTCATAAGAGGCAAGAACAAGCTTCAACTTTTGGTAAGCCGCCG
TTTATAAACAGGGAAGATGTCCTTTGTCAAGGGAGGCACAGAGCATGGCCAATTTGGCAAATTGCAGGTT
TTTCTGAGTGAAAAATGAAAAAGCATTGTAGTAGAGTCGGCTCACTGAAAAACCGGGGAGGACGAAAAGG
TTTCCAGCCACAGTTGTAGTCACGTGCGCGCCATGCTGACTAATGGCAGCCGTCGTTGGGCAGAAGAGAA
TTAGTATGGTACAGGATACGCTAATTGCGCTCCAACTACCAAGGTTGTTGAGGGAACACTGGGGCAATAG
GCTGTCGCCATTCAAGAGCAGATTAAGTCCTCAGCGAGCTCGCATGGAATGCGTGCGATGAGCGACCTCA
TGCTATACCTGAGAAAGCAACCTGACCTACAGGAAAGAGTTACTCAAGAATAAGAATTTTCGTTTTAAAA
CCTAAGAGTCACTTTAAAATTTGTATACACTTATTTTTTTTATAACTTATTTAATAATAAAAATCATAAA
TCATAAGAAATTCGCTTATTTAGAAGTGTCAACAACGTATCTACCAACGGAATGCGTGCGATGGGTGTAC
AATATGGACTTCCTCTTTTCTGGCAACCAAACCCATACATCGGGATTCCTATAATACCTTCGTTGGTCTC
CCTAACATGTAGGTGGCGGAGGGGAGATATACAATAGAACAGATACCAGACAAGACATAATGGGCTAAAC
AAGACTACACCAATTACACTGCCTCATTGATGGTGGTACATAACGAACTAATACTGTAGCCCTAGACTTG
ATAGCCATCATCATATCGAAGTTTCACTACCCTTTTTCCATTTGCCATCTATTGAAGTAATAATAGGCGC
ATGCAACTTCTTTTCTTTTTTTTTCTTTTCTCTCTCCCCCGTTGTTGTCTCACCATATCCGCAATGACAA
AAAAATGATGGAAGACACTAAAGGAAAAAATTAACGACAAAGACAGCACCAACAGATGTCGTTGTTCCAG
AGCTGATGAGGGGTATCTCGAAGCACACGAAACTTTTTCCTTCCTTCATTCACGCACACTACTCTCTAAT
GAGCAACGGTATACGGCCTTCCTTCCAGTTACTTGAATTTGAAATAAAAAAAAGTTTGCTGTCTTGCTAT
CAAGTATAAATAGACCTGCAATTATTAATCTTTTGTTTCCTCGTCATTGTTCTCGTTCCCTTTCTTCCTT
GTTTCTTTTTCTGCACAATATTTCAAGCTATACCAAGCATACAATCAACTATCTCATATACAATCTGTCA
TAAAACAATGTCTCTCGAGATGCCCAAAAAGAAAAGAAAAGTGGGTAGTTCCAAAACCATCGTTCTTTCG
GTCGGCGAGGCTACTCGCACTCTGACTGAGATCCAGTCCACCGCAGACCGTCAGATCTTCGAAGAGAAGG
TCGGGCCTCTGGTGGGTCGGCTGCGCCTCACGGCTTCGCTCCGTCAAAACGGAGCCAAGACCGCGTATCG
CGTCAACCTAAAACTGGATCAGGCGGACGTCGTTGATTCCGGACTTCCGAAAGTGCGCTACACTCAGGTA
TGGTCGCACGACGTGACAATCGTTGCGAATAGCACCGAGGCCTCGCGCAAATCGTTGTACGATTTGACCA
AGTCCCTCGTCGCGACCTCGCAGGTCGAAGATCTTGTCGTCAACCTTGTGCCGCTGGGCCGTGGTAGCGG
ATCGGGATCTGGTAGTTCCAAGCTTGGCGGCAGCGGCGGCAGCATGGAACGTGTGAGAATGATTAATGTG
CAAAGGCTGTTAGAAGCCGCAGAGTTTTTAGAAAGAAGAGAAAGAGAATGCGAACACGGGTATGCCAGTT
CTTTCCCTAGCATGCCCTCTCCCAGAGGCTAAATCGCGTGCATTCATCCGCTCTAACCGAAAAGGAAGGA
GTTAGACAACCTGAAGTCTAGGTCCCTATTTATTTTTTTATAGTTATGTTAGTATTAAGAACGTTATTTA
TATTTCAAATTTTTCTTTTTTTTCTGTACAGACGCGTGTACGCATGTAACATTATACTGAAAACCTTGCT
TGAGAAGGTTTTGGGACGCTCGAAGATCGCGTCCCAATTCGCCCTATAGTGAGTCGTATTACGCGCGCTC
ACTGGCCGTCGTTTTACAACGTCGTGACTGGGAAAACCCTGGCGTTACCCCTGCAGGACTAGTGCTGAGG
CATTAATACATGGGAAGATTCGCTTTTTTTTTTTGAATTACAATAGTATGTCTGATGTCTGCAAGAAGTA
ACAGGCGTGTGCACAAGAATACGTGTGTGTGCGTAAGCGTATGCACTGGTGGCATAACTTATCTAAGAAG
TATATATCACTGACATAGAAATGTAGATATACAGGTATTTTTCTCGATAATCGATAAAAATCTCGTCGCG
CTGAACCAAACTTGGTGGTTACGGAGAGTTTTTCTCTCATCATTACTGTCTTTCGCATTGATTTCCCCTT
TGACCGATAAAATCCCTTGGATTCATAAGATTAAACAAAGAGGTGATCAAAGAGAACCCTGTGAAAGTTT
ATGTTTATAACCGGGCATAAAGTGAACTAGACACTTTCAAGAAGCCAACCAAAGCATGAGTAACGAAGCT
TACCAGCATGATCATACCGTAAATCCTCACCAGATTAAGACCTCAGCGCGGCCGCAAATTTAAATAAAAT
GAAGTGAAGTTCCTATACTTTCTAGAGAATAGGAACTTCTATAGTGAGTCGAATAAGGGCGACACAAAAT
TTATTCTAAATGCATAATAAATACTGATAACATCTTATAGTTTGTATTATATTTTGTATTATCGTTGACA
TGTATAATTTTGATATCAAAAACTGATTTTCCCTTTATTATTTTCGAGATTTATTTTCTTAATTCTCTTT
AACAAACTAGAAATATTGTATATACAAAAAATCATAAATAATAGATGAATAGTTTAATTATAGGTGTTCA
TCAATCGAAAAAGCAACGTATCTTATTTAAAGTGCGTTGCTTTTTTCTCATTTATAAGGTTAAATAATTC
TCATATATCAAGCAAAGTGACAGGCGCCCTTAAATATTCTGACAAATGCTCTTTCCCTAAACTCCCCCCA
TAAAAAAACCCGCCGAAGCGGGTTTTTACGTTATTTGCGGATTAACGATTACTCGTTATCAGAACCGCCC
AGGGGGCCCGAGCTTAAGACTGGCCGTCGTTTTACAACACAGAAAGAGTTTGTAGAAACGCAAAAAGGCC
ATCCGTCAGGGGCCTTCTGCTTAGTTTGATGCCTGGCAGTTCCCTACTCTCGCCTTCCGCTTCCTCGCTC
ACTGACTCGCTGCGCTCGGTCGTTCGGCTGCGGCGAGCGGTATCAGCTCACTCAAAGGCGGTAATACGGT
TATCCACAGAATCAGGGGATAACGCAGGAAAGAACATGTGAGCAAAAGGCCAGCAAAAGGCCAGGAACCG
TAAAAAGGCCGCGTTGCTGGCGTTTTTCCATAGGCTCCGCCCCCCTGACGAGCATCACAAAAATCGACGC
TCAAGTCAGAGGTGGCGAAACCCGACAGGACTATAAAGATACCAGGCGTTTCCCCCTGGAAGCTCCCTCG
TGCGCTCTCCTGTTCCGACCCTGCCGCTTACCGGATACCTGTCCGCCTTTCTCCCTTCGGGAAGCGTGGC
GCTTTCTCATAGCTCACGCTGTAGGTATCTCAGTTCGGTGTAGGTCGTTCGCTCCAAGCTGGGCTGTGTG
CACGAACCCCCCGTTCAGCCCGACCGCTGCGCCTTATCCGGTAACTATCGTCTTGAGTCCAACCCGGTAA
GACACGACTTATCGCCACTGGCAGCAGCCACTGGTAACAGGATTAGCAGAGCGAGGTATGTAGGCGGTGC
TACAGAGTTCTTGAAGTGGTGGGCTAACTACGGCTACACTAGAAGAACAGTATTTGGTATCTGCGCTCTG
CTGAAGCCAGTTACCTTCGGAAAAAGAGTTGGTAGCTCTTGATCCGGCAAACAAACCACCGCTGGTAGCG
GTGGTTTTTTTGTTTGCAAGCAGCAGATTACGCGCAGAAAAAAAGGATCTCAAGAAGATCCTTTGATCTT
TTCTACGGGGTCTGACGCTCAGTGGAACGACGCGCGCGTAACTCACGTTAAGGGATTTTGGTCATGAGCT
TGCGCCGTCCCGTCAAGTCAGCGTAATGCTCTGCTT
Features (pLannotate 1.2.2; 17 found; start..end, strand, type, name):
      1..861     -  CDS            AmpR: β-lactamase; bla; confers resistance to ampicillin, carbenicillin, and related antibiotics
    864..960     -  promoter       AmpR promoter (fragment): bla
    990..1014    -  CDS            KanR (fragment): aminoglycoside phosphotransferase; aph(3')-Ia; confers resistance to kanamycin
   1043..1158    +  ncRNA          5S rRNA: Accession: RF00001 - 5S ribosomal RNA
   1162..1202    +  terminator     rrnB T1 terminator (fragment): transcription terminator T1 from the E. coli rrnB gene
   1246..1279    +  protein_bind   FRT (minimal): supports FLP-mediated excision but not integration (Turan and Bode, 2011) FLP recombinase from the Saccharomyces cerevisiae 2μ plasmid
   1880..2045    -  terminator     ADH1 terminator: S. cerevisiae ADH1; transcription terminator for the S. cerevisiae alcohol dehydrogenase 1 (ADH1) gene
   2384..2780    +  promoter       ADH1 promoter: S. cerevisiae ADH1; promoter for alcohol dehydrogenase 1
   2850..3212    +  CDS            COAT_BPPP7: Experimental evidence at protein level: Swiss-Prot protein existence level 1. Forms the phage shell; binds to the phage RNA. From Pseudomonas phage PP7 (Bacteriophage PP7).
   3264..3386    +  CDS            Mxi1: transcriptional repressor domain from the mouse Max-interacting protein 1 (Schreiber-Agus et al., 1995)
   3406..3595    +  terminator     CYC1 terminator: S. cerevisiae CYC1; transcription terminator for CYC1
   3613..3631    -  promoter       T7 promoter: promoter for bacteriophage T7 RNA polymerase
   3639..3690    +  CDS            lacZα (fragment): LacZα fragment of β-galactosidase; lacZ fragment
   4206..4239    -  protein_bind   FRT (minimal): supports FLP-mediated excision but not integration (Turan and Bode, 2011) FLP recombinase from the Saccharomyces cerevisiae 2μ plasmid
   4709..4728    +  CDS            lacZα (fragment): LacZα fragment of β-galactosidase; lacZ fragment
   4753..4770    -  terminator     rrnB T2 terminator (fragment): transcription terminator T2 from the E. coli rrnB gene
   4995..5583    -  rep_origin     ori: high-copy-number ColE1/pMB1/pBR322/pUC origin of replication
