[The description below was written by a language model from this plasmid's Addgene catalogue record and pLannotate feature annotations shown in this document.]
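Description:
pEDJ-22 is a yeast genomic integration plasmid built on the pCfB3035 backbone, described as a "MarkerFree" vector for placing an expression cassette at the chromosomal site X-4. In E. coli it is propagated through a high-copy ColE1/pUC-type origin and selected with ampicillin via the β-lactamase gene. No yeast replication origin or yeast selectable marker appears in the feature table, which fits a marker-free integration design. How integrants are recovered (for example by nuclease-assisted targeting) is not stated in the record. The unannotated stretches on either side of the cassette presumably carry the X-4 homology arms, but the automated annotation does not label them. Two minimal FRT sites in opposite orientation also flank the cassette region; their function here is not explained. Short fragments of KanR, lacZα, rrnB terminators and a T7 promoter look like cloning remnants rather than functional parts.

The payload is a fusion of the Pseudomonas phage PP7 coat protein (PCP) to the Mxi1 repressor domain from mouse Max-interacting protein 1. It is driven by the constitutive S. cerevisiae ADH1 promoter and terminated by the CYC1 terminator. An ADH1 terminator lies upstream in the reverse orientation, probably serving an unused second cloning position in the backbone. PCP binds PP7 RNA hairpins, so the fusion can be recruited to guide RNAs engineered with such hairpins, bringing a repression domain to loci bound by dCas9. According to the associated publication title, the construct belongs to a toolkit for transcriptional reprogramming in yeast using dCas9 and combinatorial gRNA strategies. The sequenced record (5,706 nt) is slightly longer than the catalogued total size (5,696 bp).
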