Addgene plasmid #140904: pEDJ-22
Purpose: MarkerFree plasmid for integration of pADH1-PCP-Mxi1 into site X-4
Depositing lab: Michael Jensen. Depositing organization: Danmarks Tekniske Universitet. Publication: Transcriptional reprogramming in yeast using dCas9 and combinatorial gRNA strategies. Jensen ED, Ferreira R, Jakociunas T, Arsovska D, Zhang J, Ding L, Smith JD, David F, Nielsen J, Jensen MK, Keasling JD. Microb Cell Fact. 2017 Mar 15;16(1):46. doi: 10.1186/s12934-017-0664-2. PubMed 28298224.
Backbone
  Vector backbone: pCfB3035
  Backbone size w/o insert (bp): 4300
  Total vector size (bp): 5696
  Modifications to backbone: ADH1 promoter driving PCP-Mxi1 expression was inserted
Growth in bacteria
  Bacterial resistance: Ampicillin, 100 μg/mL
  Growth temperature: 37°C
  Growth strain: DH5alpha
  Copy number: Unknown
Gene/Insert
  Gene/Insert name: PCP-Mxi1
  Insert size (bp): 585
  Promoter: ADH1
  Cloning method: Unknown
  Sequencing primers: 5′ gaaattcgcttatttagaagtgtc; 3′ CTCCTTCCTTTTCGGTTAGAG
Terms and licenses: Academic/Nonprofit Terms; Industry Terms: Not Available to Industry
How to cite: pEDJ-22 was a gift from Michael Jensen (Addgene plasmid # 140904 ; http://n2t.net/addgene:140904 ; RRID:Addgene_140904)
